Addgene plasmid #14469: pRU1105
Depositing lab: Philip Poole. Depositing organization: University of Reading. Publication: A family of promoter probe vectors incorporating autofluorescent and chromogenic reporter proteins for studying gene expression in Gram-negative bacteria. Karunakaran R, Mauchline TH, Hosie AH, Poole PS. Microbiology. 2005 Oct . 151(Pt 10):3249-56. 10.1099/mic.0.28311-0 PubMed 16207908.
Backbone
  Vector backbone: pbbr
  Backbone size w/o insert (bp): 4500
  Vector type: Bacterial Expression
  Selectable markers: Gentamicin
Growth in bacteria
  Bacterial resistance: Gentamicin, 10 μg/mL
  Growth temperature: 37°C
  Growth strain: DH5alpha
  Copy number: High Copy
Gene/Insert
  Gene/Insert name: DsRedT3
  Species: Discoma
  Insert size (bp): 678
  GenBank ID: aj851285
  Cloning method: Restriction Enzyme; 5′ cloning site SpeI (not destroyed); 3′ cloning site SacI (not destroyed)
  Sequencing primers: 5′ cggtttacaagcataaagc; 3′ TACTCATTTTTTCTTCCTCCACTAG
Terms and licenses: Academic/Nonprofit Terms; Industry Terms: Not Available to Industry
Depositor comments: Use gentamicin at 10 ug/mL.
How to cite: pRU1105 was a gift from Philip Poole (Addgene plasmid # 14469 ; http://n2t.net/addgene:14469 ; RRID:Addgene_14469)
