[The description below was written by a language model from this plasmid's Addgene catalogue record and pLannotate feature annotations shown in this document.]
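Description:
pRU1105 is a broad-host-range promoter-probe plasmid built on a pBBR-type backbone and catalogued as a bacterial expression vector. It belongs to a family of reporter vectors made for studying gene expression in Gram-negative bacteria. Replication depends on the pBBR1 oriV together with the pBBR1 Rep protein, a replicon originally from Bordetella bronchiseptica that functions in many Gram-negative hosts as well as in E. coli, where the record lists the plasmid as high copy and propagated in DH5alpha. Selection is by gentamicin, conferred by the aacC1 gentamicin acetyltransferase gene, which lies downstream of a class 1 integron Pc promoter in the same orientation. The depositor sequence is 5,311 nt. Short annotated fragments of M13 ori, CmR and TcR appear to be non-functional remnants of the backbone's construction history.

The payload is DsRed.T3, a constitutively fluorescent, tetrameric red fluorescent protein derived from Discosoma sp., cloned between SpeI and SacI sites that both remain intact. No promoter is annotated upstream of the reporter. Only a fragment of a pBluescript-type multiple cloning site sits ahead of the coding sequence, which fits the promoter-probe design: a candidate regulatory fragment is inserted upstream, and red fluorescence then reports its transcriptional activity. An rrnB T1 terminator immediately follows DsRed.T3 and stops read-through into the rest of the plasmid. The annotation does not show any terminator upstream of the cloning site or any mobilisation function, so the record does not establish these. Typical use is constructing transcriptional fusions to monitor promoter activity by fluorescence in Gram-negative bacteria, potentially alongside the family's other autofluorescent or chromogenic reporters.
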