Features (pLannotate 1.2.2; 10 found; start..end, strand, type, name):
    232..254     -  misc_feature   MCS (fragment): pBluescript multiple cloning site
    326..1000    +  CDS            DsRed.T3: DsRed.T3 is a basic (constitutively fluorescent) red fluorescent protein published in 2002, derived from Discosoma sp.. It is reported to be a somewhat slowly-maturing tetramer.
   1034..1120    +  terminator     rrnB T1 terminator: Escherichia coli rrnB; transcription terminator T1 from the E. coli rrnB gene
   1260..1321    -  rep_origin     M13 ori (fragment): M13 bacteriophage origin of replication; arrow indicates direction of (+) strand synthesis
   1321..1350    +  CDS            CmR (fragment): chloramphenicol acetyltransferase confers resistance to chloramphenicol
   1679..1748    -  CDS            TcR (fragment): tetracycline efflux protein; tet; confers resistance to tetracycline
   1809..2471    -  CDS            pBBR1 Rep: replication protein for the broad-host-range plasmid pBBR1 from Bordetella bronchiseptica
   2472..3241    -  rep_origin     pBBR1 oriV: replication origin of the broad-host-range plasmid pBBR1 from Bordetella bronchiseptica; requires the pBBR1 Rep protein for replication
   4524..5057    -  CDS            GmR: gentamycin acetyltransferase; aacC1; confers resistance to gentamycin
   5246..5274    -  promoter       Pc promoter: intI1 (promoter lies within the coding sequence); class 1 integron promoter
>Addgene plasmid #14469 | pRU1105 | depositor full sequence | sequence record 8103 | Author sequence
CCATGGGCAAATGGGATTGGCTTTACTAAGCTGATCCGGTGGATGACCTTTTGAATGACCTTTAATAGAT
TATATTACTAATTAATTGGGGACCCTAGAGGTCCCCTTTTTTATTTTAAAAATTTTTTCACAAAACGGTT
TACAAGCATAAAGCTTGCTCAATCAATCACCGGATCTAGATATCGATTAATTAAGTCGACATCTAGAGTT
TAAACTTTAATTAAGCCCGGGCTGCAGCCCGGGGGATCCACTAGGTTAACGCATGCGGGCCCGGTACCAG
GCCTAGATAGATAGAGAGAGAGAGAGACTAGTGGAGGAAGAAAAAATGGCCTCCTCCGAGGACGTCATCA
AGGAGTTCATGCGCTTCAAGGTGCGCATGGAGGGCTCCGTGAACGGCCACGAGTTCGAGATCGAGGGCGA
GGGCGAGGGCCGCCCCTACGAGGGCACCCAGACCGCCAAGCTGAAGGTGACCAAGGGCGGCCCCCTGCCC
TTCGCCTGGGACATCCTGTCCCCCCAGTTCCAGTACGGCTCCAAGGTGTACGTGAAGCACCCCGCCGACA
TCCCCGACTACAAGAAGCTGTCCTTCCCCGAGGGCTTCAAGTGGGAGCGCGTGATGAACTTCGAGGACGG
CGGCGTGGTGACCGTGACCCAGGACTCCTCCCTGCAGGACGGCTGCTTCATCTACAAGGTGAAGTTCATC
GGCGTGAACTTCCCCTCCGACGGCCCCGTAATGCAGAAGAAGACTATGGGCTGGGAGCCCTCCACCGAGC
GCCTGTACCCCCGCGACGGCGTGCTGAAGGGCGAGATCCACAAGGCCCTGAAGCTGAAGGACGGCGGCCA
CTACCTGGTGGAGTTCAAGTCCATCTACATGGCCAAGAAGCCCGTGCAGCTGCCCGGCTACTACTACGTG
GACTCCAAGCTGGACATCACCTCCCACAACGAGGACTACACCATCGTGGAGCAGTACGAGCGCACCGAGG
GCCGCCACCACCTGTTCCTGTAGGAGCTCTACAAATAATGAATTCCCAGGCATCAAATAAAACGAAAGGC
TCAGTCGAAAGACTGGGCCTTTCGTTTTATCTGTTGTTTGTCGGTGAACGCTCTCCTGAGTAGGACAAAT
CCGCCGGGAGCGGATTTGAACGTTGCGAAGCAACGGCCCGGAGGGTGGCGGGCAGGACGCCCGCCATAAA
CTGCCAGGGAATTCCAACTGAGCGCCGGTCGCTACCATTACCAACTTGTCTGGTGTCAAAAATAATAGGA
TTTTGTTAAAATTCGCGTTAAATTTTTGTTAAATCAGCTCATTTTTTAACCAATAGGCCGACTGCGATGA
GTGGCAGGGCGGGGCGTAATTTTTTTAAGGCAGTTATTGGTGCCCTTAAACGCCTGGTGCTACGCCTGAA
TAAGTGATAATAAGCGGATGAATGGCAGAAATTCGAAAGCAAATTCGACCCGGTCGTCGGTTCAGGGCAG
GGTCGTTAAATAGCCGCTTATGTCTATTGCTGGTTTACCGGTTTATTGACTACCGGAAGCAGTGTGACCG
TGTGCTTCTCAAATGCCTGAGGCCAGTTTGCTCAGGCTCTCCCCGTGGAGGTAATAATTGACGATATGAT
CATTTATTCTGCCTCCCAGAGCCTGATAAAAACGGTGAATCCGTTAGCGAGGTGCCGCCGGCTTCCATTC
AGGTCGAGGTGGCCCGGCTCCATGCACCGCGACGCAACGCGGGGAGGCAGACAAGGTATAGGGCGGCGAG
GCGGCTACAGCCGATAGTCTGGAACAGCGCACTTACGGGTTGCTGCGCAACCCAAGTGCTACCGGCGCGG
CAGCGTGACCCGTGTCGGCGGCTCCAACGGCTCGCCATCGTCCAGAAAACACGGCTCATCGGGCATCGGC
AGGCGCTGCTGCCCGCGCCGTTCCCATTCCTCCGTTTCGGTCAAGGCTGGCAGGTCTGGTTCCATGCCCG
GAATGCCGGGCTGGCTGGGCGGCTCCTCGCCGGGGCCGGTCGGTAGTTGCTGCTCGCCCGGATACAGGGT
CGGGATGCGGCGCAGGTCGCCATGCCCCAACAGCGATTCGTCCTGGTCGTCGTGATCAACCACCACGGCG
GCACTGAACACCGACAGGCGCAACTGGTCGCGGGGCTGGCCCCACGCCACGCGGTCATTGACCACGTAGG
CCGACACGGTGCCGGGGCCGTTGAGCTTCACGACGGAGATCCAGCGCTCGGCCACCAAGTCCTTGACTGC
GTATTGGACCGTCCGCAAAGAACGTCCGATGAGCTTGGAAAGTGTCTTCTGGCTGACCACCACGGCGTTC
TGGTGGCCCATCTGCGCCACGAGGTGATGCAGCAGCATTGCCGCCGTGGGTTTCCTCGCAATAAGCCCGG
CCCACGCCTCATGCGCTTTGCGTTCCGTTTGCACCCAGTGACCGGGCTTGTTCTTGGCTTGAATGCCGAT
TTCTCTGGACTGCGTGGCCATGCTTATCTCCATGCGGTAGGGTGCCGCACGGTTGCGGCACCATGCGCAA
TCAGCTGCAACTTTTCGGCAGCGCGACAACAATTATGCGTTGCGTAAAAGTGGCAGTCAATTACAGATTT
TCTTTAACCTACGCAATGAGCTATTGCGGGGGGTGCCGCAATGAGCTGTTGCGTACCCCCCTTTTTTAAG
TTGTTGATTTTTAAGTCTTTCGCATTTCGCCCTATATCTAGTTCTTTGGTGCCCAAAGAAGGGCACCCCT
GCGGGGTTCCCCCACGCCTTCGGCGCGGCTCCCCCTCCGGCAAAAAGTGGCCCCTCCGGGGCTTGTTGAT
CGACTGCGCGGCCTTCGGCCTTGCCCAAGGTGGCGCTGCCCCCTTGGAACCCCCGCACTCGCCGCCGTGA
GGCTCGGGGGGCAGGCGGGCGGGCTTCGCCTTCGACTGCCCCCACTCGCATAGGCTTGGGTCGTTCCAGG
CGCGTCAAGGCCAAGCCGCTGCGCGGTCGCTGCGCGAGCCTTGACCCGCCTTCCACTTGGTGTCCAACCG
GCAAGCGAAGCGCGCAGGCCGCAGGCCGGAGGCTTTTCCCCAGAGAAAATTAAAAAAATTGATGGGGCAA
GGCCGCAGGCCGCGCAGTTGGAGCCGGTGGGTATGTGGTCGAAGGCTGGGTAGCCGGTGGGCAATCCCTG
TGGTCAAGCTCGTGGGCAGGCGCAGCCTGTCCATCAGCTTGTCCAGCAGGGTTGTCCACGGGCCGAGCGA
AGCGAGCCAGCCGGTGGCCGCTCGCGGCCATCGTCCACATATCCACGGGCTGGCAAGGGAGCGCAGCGAC
CGCGCAGGGCGAAGCCCGGAGAGCAAGCCCGTAGGGCGCCGCAGCCGCCGTAGGCGGTCACGACTTTGCG
AAGCAAAGTCTAGTGAGTATACTCAAGCATTGAGTGGCCCGCCGGAGGCACCGCCTTGCGCTGCCCCCGT
CGAGCCGGTTGGACACCAAAAGGGAGGGGCAGGCATGGCGGCATACGCGATCATGCGATGCAAGAAGCTG
GCGAAAATGGGCAACGTGGCGGCCAGTCTCAAGCACGCCTACCGCGAGCGCGAGACGCCCAACGCTGACG
CCAGCAGGACGCCAGAGAACGAGCACTGGGCGGCCAGCAGCACCGATGAAGCGATGGGCCGACTGCGCGA
GTTGCTGCCAGAGAAGCGGCGCAAGGACGCTGTGTTGGCGGTCGAGTACGTCATGACGGCCAGCCCGGAA
TGGTGGAAGTCGGCCAGCCAAGAACAGCAGGCGGCGTTCTTCGAGAAGGCGCACAAGTGGCTGGCGGACA
AGTACGGGGCGGATCGCATCGTGACGGCCAGCATCCACCGTGACGAAACCAGCCCGCACATGACCGCGTT
CGTGGTGCCGCTGACGCAGGACGGCAGGCTGTCGGCCAAGGAGTTCATCGGCAACAAAGCGCAGATGACC
CGCGACCAGACCACGTTTGCGGCCGCTGTGGCCGATCTAGGGCTGCAACGGGGCATCGAGGGCAGCAAGG
CACGTCACACGCGCATTCAGGCGTTCTACGAGGCCCTGGAGCGGCCACCAGTGGGCCACGTCACCATCAG
CCCGCAAGCGGTCGAGCCACGCGCCTATGCACCGCAGGGATTGGCCGAAAAGCTGGGAATCTCAAAGCGC
GTTGAGACGCCGGAAGCCGTGGCCGACCGGCTGACAAAAGCGGTTCGGCAGGGGTATGAGCCTGCCCTAC
AGGCCGCCGCAGGAGCGCGTGAGATGCGCAAGAAGGCCGATCAAGCCCAAGAGACGGCCCGAGACCTTCG
GGAGCGCCTGAAGCCCGTTCTGGACGCCCTGGGGCCGTTGAATCGGGATATGCAGGCCAAGGCCGCCGCG
ATCATCAAGGCCGTGGGCGAAAAGCTGCTGACGGAACAGCGGGAAGTCCAGCGCCAGAAACAGGCCCAGC
GCCAGCAGGAACGCGGGCGCGCACATTTCCCCGAAAAGTGCCACCTGGCGGCGTTGTGACAATTTACCGA
ACAACTCCGCGGCCGGGAAGCCGATCTCGGCTTGAACGAATTGTTAGGTGGCGGTACTTGGGTCGATATC
AAAGTGCATCACTTCTTCCCGTATGCCCAACTTTGTATAGAGAGCCACTGCGGGATCGTCACCGTAATCT
GCTTGCACGTAGATCACATAAGCACCAAGCGCGTTGGCCTCATGCTTGAGGAGATTGATGAGCGCGGTGG
CAATGCCCTGCCTCCGGTGCTCGCCGGAGACTGCGAGATCATAGATATAGATCTCACTACGCGGCTGCTC
AAACCTGGGCAGAACGTAAGCCGCGAGAGCGCCAACAACCGCTTCTTGGTCGAAGGCAGCAAGCGCGATG
AATGTCTTACTACGGAGCAAGTTCCCGAGGTAATCGGAGTCCGGCTGATGTTGGGAGTAGGTGGCTACGT
CTCCGAACTCACGACCGAAAAGATCAAGAGCAGCCCGCATGGATTTGACTTGGTCAGGGCCGAGCCTACA
TGTGCGAATGATGCCCATACTTGAGCCACCTAACTTTGTTTTAGGGCGACTGCCCTGCTGCGTAACATCG
TTGCTGCTGCGTAACATCGTTGCTGCTCCATAACATCAAACATCGACCCACGGCGTAACGCGCTTGCTGC
TTGGATGCCCGAGGCATAGACTGTACAAAAAAACAGTCATAACAAGCCATGAAAACCGCCACTGCGCCGT
TACCACCGCTGCGTTCGGTCAAGGTTCTGGACCAGTTGCGTGAGCGCATACGCTACTTGCATTACAGTTT
ACGAACCGAACAGGCTTATGTCAACTGGGTTCGTGCCTTCATCCGTTTCCACGGTGTGCGT
