>Addgene plasmid #14469 | pRU1105 | addgene partial sequence | sequence record 20348 | 14469 with pRU1064-F (cggtttacaagcataaagc)
CGACATCTAGAGTTTAACTTTAATTAAGCCCGGGCTGCAGCCCGGGGGATCCACTAGGTTAACGCATGCG
GCCCGGTACCAGGCCTAGATAGATAGAGAGAGAGAGAGACTAGTGGAGGAAGAAAAAATGGCCTCCTCCG
AGGACGTCATCAAGGAGTTCATGCGCTTCAAGGTGCGCATGGAGGGCTCCGTGAACGGCCACGAGTTCGA
GATCGAGGGCGAGGGCGAGGGCCGCCCCTACGAGGGCACCCAGACCGCCAAGCTGAAGGTGACCAAGGGC
GGCCCCCTGCCCTTCGCCTGGGACATCCTGTCCCCCCAGTTCCAGTACGGCTCCAAGGTGTACGTGAAGC
ACCCCGCCGACATCCCCGACTACAAGAAGCTGTCCTTCCCCGAGGGCTTCAAGTGGGAGCGCGTGATGAA
CTTCGAGGACGGCGGCGTGGTGACCGTGACCCAGGACTCCTCCCTGCAGGACGGCTGCTTCATCTACAAG
GTGAAGTTCATCGGCGTGAACTTCCCCTCCGACGGCCCCGTAATGCAGAAGAAGACTATGGGCTGGGAGC
CCTCCACCGAGCGCCTGTACCCCCGCGACGGCGTGCTGAAGGGCGAGATCCACAAGGCCCTGAAGTTGAA
GGACGGCGGCCACTACCTGGTGGAGTTCAAGTCCATCTACATGGCCAAGAAGCCCGTGCAGCTGCCCGGC
TACTACTACGTGGACTCCAAGCTGGACATCACCTCCCACAACGAGGACTACACCAT
